Addgene plasmid #152595: pGBW-m4134556
Purpose: Mammalian expression plasmid for SARS-CoV-2 N (nucleocapsid)
Depositing lab: Ginkgo Bioworks & Benjie Chen. Depositing organization: Ginkgo Bioworks.
Backbone
  Vector backbone: pTwist_CMV_Hygro_6
  Backbone size w/o insert (bp): 6525
  Vector type: Mammalian Expression
  Selectable markers: Hygromycin
Growth in bacteria
  Bacterial resistance: Ampicillin, 100 μg/mL
  Growth temperature: 37°C
  Growth strain: DH5alpha
  Copy number: High Copy
Gene/Insert
  Gene/Insert name: SARS-CoV-2 N (nucleocapsid) (alt names: nucleocapsid phosphoprotein; N protein)
  Species: Severe acute respiratory syndrome coronavirus 2
  Insert size (bp): 1253
  Mutation: wt
  Entrez Gene: N (a.k.a. GU280_gp10)
  Promoter: CMV
  Tag / fusion protein: Cleavable TEV;S-tag (C terminal on backbone)
  Cloning method: Unknown
Resource information
  A portion of this plasmid was derived from a plasmid made by: GinkgoBioworks
Depositor comments: NCBI reference sequence: YP_009724397.2
How to cite: pGBW-m4134556 was a gift from Ginkgo Bioworks & Benjie Chen (Addgene plasmid # 152595 ; http://n2t.net/addgene:152595 ; RRID:Addgene_152595)
