[The description below was written by a language model from this plasmid's Addgene catalogue record and pLannotate feature annotations shown in this document.]
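Description:
pGBW-m4134556 is a mammalian expression plasmid carrying the wild-type nucleocapsid (N) gene of SARS-CoV-2, built on the pTwist_CMV_Hygro_6 backbone. The deposited full sequence is about 7.9 kb. It is propagated in E. coli as a high-copy plasmid through a ColE1/pUC-type origin, with an AmpR β-lactamase gene providing ampicillin selection. For mammalian cells, a separate cassette uses the human ubiquitin C (UbC) promoter to drive a hygromycin B phosphotransferase gene followed by a synthetic poly(A) signal. This allows hygromycin selection of transfected or stably expressing cells.

The N open reading frame sits just downstream of the CMV enhancer and promoter on the circular map. The annotation software resolves this region as the CMV enhancer plus short or truncated CMV promoter matches. An SV40 polyadenylation signal is annotated downstream of the coding sequence, although on the opposite strand. The catalogue entry states that the backbone supplies a C-terminal S-tag separated from N by a TEV protease cleavage site, which would permit detection or affinity capture followed by tag removal. These elements are not individually called in the feature table, but an unannotated stretch between the end of the N coding sequence and the poly(A) region could hold them.

The expression unit is bracketed by short human β-globin 5' and 3' insulator elements, along with T7 and rrnG bacterial terminators and an upstream synthetic poly(A) signal. These parts presumably limit read-through and transcriptional interference between the plasmid's modules. N packages the viral RNA genome into the ribonucleocapsid and contributes to virion assembly. The record supports using this construct to express tagged N protein in mammalian cells, but it does not give more specific applications.
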