Features (pLannotate 1.2.2; 19 found; start..end, strand, type, name):
      5..1261    +  CDS            N: NCAP_SARS2 - Experimental evidence at protein level: Swiss-Prot protein existence level 1. Packages the positive strand viral genome RNA into a helical ribonucleocapsid (RNP) and plays a fundamental role during virion assembly through its interactions with the viral genome and membrane protein M. Plays an important role in enhancing the efficiency of subgenomic viral RNA transcription as well as viral replication (By similarity). May modulate transforming growth factor-beta signaling by binding host smad3 (By similarity). From Severe acute respiratory syndrome coronavirus 2 (2019-nCoV) (SARS-C
   1396..1517    -  polyA_signal   SV40 poly(A) signal: SV40 polyadenylation signal
   1540..1609    -  CDS            large T antigen (fragment): large T antigen from SV40 (simian virus 40)
   1632..1678    +  terminator     T7 terminator: transcription terminator for bacteriophage T7 RNA polymerase
   1708..1844    +  terminator     rrnG terminator: transcription terminator from the E. coli ribosomal RNA rrnG operon (Albrechtsen et al., 1991)
   1889..1960    +  misc_feature   3' β-globin insulator: insulator downstream of the human β-globin locus (Farrell et al., 2002)
   2186..2774    -  rep_origin     ori: high-copy-number ColE1/pMB1/pBR322/pUC origin of replication
   2946..3010    -  CDS            bla(M) (fragment): β-lactamase lacking the signal sequence; bla(M); allows cytosolic expression of β-lactamase
   3274..4483    +  promoter       UbC promoter: human ubiquitin C promoter
   4493..5514    +  CDS            HygR (fragment): hygromycin B phosphotransferase confers resistance to hygromycin
   5542..5590    +  polyA_signal   poly(A) signal: synthetic polyadenylation signal
   5856..6716    +  CDS            AmpR: β-lactamase; bla; confers resistance to ampicillin, carbenicillin, and related antibiotics
   6729..6865    +  terminator     rrnG terminator: transcription terminator from the E. coli ribosomal RNA rrnG operon (Albrechtsen et al., 1991)
   7010..7081    +  misc_feature   5' β-globin insulator: insulator upstream of the human β-globin locus (Farrell et al., 2002)
   7086..7132    -  terminator     T7 terminator: transcription terminator for bacteriophage T7 RNA polymerase
   7150..7198    -  polyA_signal   poly(A) signal: synthetic polyadenylation signal
   7279..7582    +  enhancer       CMV enhancer: human cytomegalovirus immediate early enhancer
   7655..7672    -  promoter       CMV promoter (fragment): human cytomegalovirus (CMV) immediate early promoter
   7735..7786    +  promoter       CMVd2 promoter: truncated human cytomegalovirus (CMV) immediate early promoter that yields moderately reduced expression relative to the full-length promoter
>Addgene plasmid #152595 | pGBW-m4134556 | depositor full sequence | sequence record 295607 | Full Sequence
CACCATGTCTGATAATGGACCACAGAACCAACGCAATGCACCCCGAATCACTTTTGGCGGTCCGTCCGAC
AGTACCGGGAGCAACCAGAACGGCGAAAGATCGGGAGCTCGTTCAAAACAGCGGAGGCCTCAAGGGTTAC
CCAATAACACGGCCAGCTGGTTCACAGCGTTGACCCAGCATGGCAAGGAGGACCTCAAGTTCCCTCGGGG
TCAGGGGGTCCCAATAAATACAAACAGTTCCCCTGATGACCAAATTGGATACTATAGACGCGCTACTAGG
AGGATCCGTGGCGGGGATGGAAAAATGAAGGACCTTTCTCCCAGATGGTACTTTTATTACCTGGGTACTG
GCCCAGAGGCCGGTCTACCGTATGGAGCAAACAAAGATGGCATTATTTGGGTGGCCACGGAAGGAGCACT
GAATACCCCAAAGGATCACATCGGCACCCGGAATCCAGCCAACAATGCTGCTATCGTTCTGCAACTCCCC
CAGGGGACAACATTGCCTAAAGGCTTCTATGCCGAGGGCAGTAGAGGTGGCAGCCAGGCGTCCTCACGCA
GCTCTTCTCGATCTCGGAACAGCTCAAGAAATTCCACTCCCGGGAGTTCCCGAGGAACCAGCCCAGCAAG
GATGGCTGGCAATGGTGGAGATGCCGCTCTGGCCCTACTTCTGCTGGACCGCCTCAATCAGTTAGAATCA
AAGATGTCGGGGAAGGGGCAGCAACAGCAGGGACAGACCGTAACTAAAAAGAGTGCAGCGGAGGCCTCTA
AAAAGCCTCGGCAGAAACGTACGGCAACAAAGGCTTACAACGTGACCCAGGCCTTTGGCCGTAGAGGACC
CGAACAGACACAAGGGAACTTTGGTGACCAAGAGTTGATAAGGCAGGGAACCGACTACAAACACTGGCCT
CAGATCGCCCAATTCGCACCGAGCGCGAGCGCATTTTTCGGAATGTCACGAATTGGCATGGAGGTGACAC
CTTCGGGAACCTGGCTGACATACACTGGCGCCATAAAGCTCGATGACAAAGATCCCAACTTCAAGGATCA
AGTCATCTTGCTGAATAAGCATATTGACGCGTATAAAACTTTTCCACCCACGGAACCGAAGAAGGACAAG
AAAAAGAAAGCTGATGAGACACAGGCGCTTCCACAAAGGCAGAAAAAGCAGCAGACGGTTACTCTACTGC
CCGCCGCAGACCTAGATGACTTCTCCAAACAGCTTCAGCAGTCTATGAGTAGCGCCGACTCAACCCAAGC
TGAAAACCTTTACTTTCAGTCGAAAGAAACCGCGGCAGCTAAGTTCGAGAGGCAGCACATGGACAGTTAA
GGATCCGCAGGCCTCTGCTAGCTTGACTGACTGAGATACAGCGTACCTTCAGCTCACAGACATGATAAGA
TACATTGATGAGTTTGGACAAACCACAACTAGAATGCAGTGAAAAAAATGCTTTATTTGTGAAATTTGTG
ATGCTATTGCTTTATTTGTAACCATTATAAGCTGCAATAAACAAGTTAACAACAACAATTGCATTCATTT
TATGTTTCAGGTTCAGGGGGAGGTGTGGGAGGTTTTTTAAAGCAAGTAAAACCTCTACAAATGTGGTATT
GGCCCATCTCTATCGGTATCGTAGCATAACCCCTTGGGGCCTCTAAACGGGTCTTGAGGGGTTTTTTGTG
CCCCTCGGGCCGGATTGCTATCTACCGGCATTGGCGCAGAAAAAAATGCCTGATGCGACGCTGCGCGTCT
TATACTCCCACATATGCCAGATTCAGCAACGGATACGGCTTCCCCAACTTGCCCACTTCCATACGTGTCC
TCCTTACCAGAAATTTATCCTTAAGGTCGTCAGCTATCCTGCAGGCGATCTCTCGATTTCGATCAAGACA
TTCCTTTAATGGTCTTTTCTGGACACCACTAGGGGTCAGAAGTAGTTCATCAAACTTTCTTCCCTCCCTA
ATCTCATTGGTTACCTTGGGCTATCGAAACTTAATTAACCAGTCAAGTCAGCTACTTGGCGAGATCGACT
TGTCTGGGTTTCGACTACGCTCAGAATTGCGTCAGTCAAGTTCGATCTGGTCCTTGCTATTGCACCCGTT
CTCCGATTACGAGTTTCATTTAAATCATGTGAGCAAAAGGCCAGCAAAAGGCCAGGAACCGTAAAAAGGC
CGCGTTGCTGGCGTTTTTCCATAGGCTCCGCCCCCCTGACGAGCATCACAAAAATCGACGCTCAAGTCAG
AGGTGGCGAAACCCGACAGGACTATAAAGATACCAGGCGTTTCCCCCTGGAAGCTCCCTCGTGCGCTCTC
CTGTTCCGACCCTGCCGCTTACCGGATACCTGTCCGCCTTTCTCCCTTCGGGAAGCGTGGCGCTTTCTCA
TAGCTCACGCTGTAGGTATCTCAGTTCGGTGTAGGTCGTTCGCTCCAAGCTGGGCTGTGTGCACGAACCC
CCCGTTCAGCCCGACCGCTGCGCCTTATCCGGTAACTATCGTCTTGAGTCCAACCCGGTAAGACACGACT
TATCGCCACTGGCAGCAGCCACTGGTAACAGGATTAGCAGAGCGAGGTATGTAGGCGGTGCTACAGAGTT
CTTGAAGTGGTGGCCTAACTACGGCTACACTAGAAGAACAGTATTTGGTATCTGCGCTCTGCTGAAGCCA
GTTACCTTCGGAAAAAGAGTTGGTAGCTCTTGATCCGGCAAACAAACCACCGCTGGTAGCGGTGGTTTTT
TTGTTTGCAAGCAGCAGATTACGCGCAGAAAAAAAGGATCTCAAGAAGATCCTTTGATCTTTTCTACGGG
GTCTGACGCTCAGTGGAACGAAAACTCACGTTAAGGGATTTTGGTCATGAGATTATCAAAAAGGATCTTC
ACCTAGATCCTTTTAAATTAAAAATGAAGTTTTAAATCAATCTAAAGTATATATGAGTAAACTTGGTCTG
ACAGTTACCAATGCTTAATCAGTGAGGCACCTATCTCAGCGATCTGTCTATTTCGTTCATCCATAGTTGC
ATTTAAATTTCCGAACTCTCCAAGGCCCTCGTCGGAAAATCTTCAAACCTTTCGTCCGATCCATCTTGCA
GGCTACCTCTCGAACGAACTATCGCAAGTCTCTTGGCCGGCCTTGCGCCTTGGCTATTGCTTGGCAGCGC
CTATCGCCAGGTATTACTCCAATCCCGAATATCCGAGATCGGGATCACCCGAGAGAAGTTCAACCTACAT
CCTCAATCCCGATCTATCCGAGATCCGAGGAATATCGAAATCGGGGCGCGCCTGGCCTCCGCGCCGGGTT
TTGGCGCCTCCCGCGGGCGCCCCCCTCGTCACGGCGAGCGCTGCCACGTCAGACGAAGGGCGCAGGAGCG
TCCTGATCCTTCCGCCCGGACGCTCAGGACAGCGGCCCGCTGCTCATAAGACTCGGCCTTAGAACCCCAG
TATCAGCAGAAGGACATTTTAGGACGGGACTTGGGTGACTCTAGGGCACTGGTTTTCTTTCCAGAGAGCG
GAACAGGCGAGGAAAAGTAGTCCCTTCTCGGCGATTCTGCGGAGGGATCTCCGTGGGGCGGTGAACGCCG
ATGATTATATAAGGACGCGCCGGGTGTGGCACAGCTAGTTCCGTCGCAGCCGGGATTTGGGTCGCGGTTC
TTGTTTGTGGATCGCTGTGATCGTCACTTGGTGAGTAGCGGGCTGCTGGGCTGGCCGGGGCTTTCGTGGC
CGCCGGGCCGCTCGGTGGGACGGAAGCGTGTGGAGAGACCGCCAAGGGCTGTAGTCTGGGTCCGCGAGCA
AGGTTGCCCTGAACTGGGGGTTGGGGGGAGCGCAGCAAAATGGCGGCTGTTCCCGAGTCTTGAATGGAAG
ACGCTTGTGAGGCGGGCTGTGAGGTCGTTGAAACAAGGTGGGGGGCATGGTGGGCGGCAAGAACCCAAGG
TCTTGAGCCCTTCGCTAATGCGGGAAAGCTCTTATTCGGGTGAGATGGGCTGGGCACCATCTGGGGACCC
TGACGTGAAGTTTGTCACTGACTGGAGAACTCGGTTTGTCGTCTGTTGCGGGGGCGGCAGTTATGGCGGT
GCCGTTGGGCAGTGCACCCGTACCTTTGGGAGCGCGCGCCCTCGTCGTGTCGTGACGTCACCCGTTCTGT
TGGCTTATAATGCAGGGTGGGGCCACCTGCCGGTAGGTGTGCGGTAGGCTTTTCTCCGTCGCAGGACGCA
GGGTTCGGGCCTAGGGTAGGCTCTCCTGAATCGACAGGCGCCGGACCTCTGGTGAGGGGAGGGATAAGTG
AGGCGTCAGTTTCTTTGGTCGGTTTTATGTACCTATCTTCTTAAGTAGCTGAAGCTCCGGTTTTGAACTA
TGCGCTCGGGGTTGGCGAGTGTGTTTTGTGAAGTTTTTTAGGCACCTTTTGAAATGTAATCATTTGGGTC
AATATGTAATTTTCAGTGTTAGACTTGTAAATTGTCCGCTAAATTCTGGCCGTTTTTGGCTTTTTTGTTA
GACAACATGGGTAAAAAGCCTGAACTCACCGCGACGTCTGTCGAGAAGTTTCTGATCGAAAAGTTCGACA
GCGTCTCCGACCTGATGCAGCTCTCGGAGGGCGAAGAATCTCGTGCTTTCAGCTTCGATGTAGGAGGGCG
TGGATATGTCCTGCGGGTAAATAGCTGCGCCGATGGTTTCTACAAAGATCGTTATGTTTATCGGCACTTT
GCATCCGCCGCGCTCCCGATTCCGGAAGTGCTTGACATTGGGGAGTTCAGCGAGAGCCTGACCTATTGCA
TCTCCCGCCGTGCACAGGGTGTCACGTTGCAAGACCTGCCTGAAACCGAACTGCCCGCTGTTCTGCAGCC
GGTCGCGGAGGCAATGGATGCCATCGCTGCCGCCGATCTTAGCCAGACGAGCGGGTTCGGCCCATTCGGA
CCGCAAGGAATCGGTCAATACACTACATGGCGTGATTTCATATGCGCGATTGCTGATCCCCATGTGTATC
ACTGGCAAACTGTGATGGACGACACCGTCAGTGCGTCCGTCGCGCAGGCTCTCGATGAGCTGATGCTTTG
GGCCGAGGACTGCCCCGAAGTCCGGCACCTCGTGCACGCGGATTTCGGCTCCAACAATGTCCTGACGGAC
AATGGCCGCATAACAGCGGTCATTGACTGGAGCGAGGCGATGTTCGGGGATTCCCAATACGAGGTCGCCA
ACATCTTCTTCTGGAGGCCGTGGTTGGCTTGTATGGAGCAGCAGACGCGCTACTTCGAGCGGAGGCATCC
GGAGCTTGCAGGATCGCCCCGGCTCCGGGCGTATATGCTCCGCATTGGTCTTGACCAACTCTATCAGAGC
TTGGTTGACGGCAATTTCGATGATGCAGCTTGGGCGCAGGGTCGATGCGACGCAATCGTCCGATCCGGAG
CCGGGACTGTCGGGCGTACACAAATCGCCCGCAGAAGCGCCGCCGTCTGGACCGATGGCTGTGTAGAAGT
ACTCGCCGATAGTGGAAACCGACGCCCCAGCACTCGTCCGAGGGCAAAGGAATAAGCTAGTATGTAAGCC
TAGTCTTAGATAATAAAATCGCTATCCATCGAAGATGGATGTGTGTTGGTTTTTTGTGTGTGTAACGCTA
GGCGCGCCTGGTGTACCGAGAACGATCCTCTCAGTGCGAGTCTCGACGATCCATATCGTTGCTTGGCAGT
CAGCCAGTCGGAATCCAGCTTGGGACCCAGGAAGTCCAATCGTCAGATATTGTACTCAAGCCTGGTCACG
GCAGCGTACCGATCTGTTTAAACCTAGATATTGATAGTCTGATCGGTCAACGTATAATCGAGTCCTAGCT
TTTGCAAACATCTATCAAGAGACAGGATCAGCAGGAGGCTTTCGCATGAGTATTCAACATTTCCGTGTCG
CCCTTATTCCCTTTTTTGCGGCATTTTGCCTTCCTGTTTTTGCTCACCCAGAAACGCTGGTGAAAGTAAA
AGATGCTGAAGATCAGTTGGGTGCGCGAGTGGGTTACATCGAACTGGATCTCAACAGCGGTAAGATCCTT
GAGAGTTTTCGCCCCGAAGAACGCTTTCCAATGATGAGCACTTTTAAAGTTCTGCTATGTGGCGCGGTAT
TATCCCGTATTGACGCCGGGCAAGAGCAACTCGGTCGCCGCATACACTATTCTCAGAATGACTTGGTTGA
GTATTCACCAGTCACAGAAAAGCATCTTACGGATGGCATGACAGTAAGAGAATTATGCAGTGCTGCCATA
ACCATGAGTGATAACACTGCGGCCAACTTACTTCTGACAACGATTGGAGGACCGAAGGAGCTAACCGCTT
TTTTGCACAACATGGGGGATCATGTAACTCGCCTTGATCGTTGGGAACCGGAGCTGAATGAAGCCATACC
AAACGACGAGCGTGACACCACGATGCCTGTAGCAATGGCAACAACCTTGCGTAAACTATTAACTGGCGAA
CTACTTACTCTAGCTTCCCGGCAACAGTTGATAGACTGGATGGAGGCGGATAAAGTTGCAGGACCACTTC
TGCGCTCGGCCCTTCCGGCTGGCTGGTTTATTGCTGATAAATCTGGAGCCGGTGAGCGTGGGTCTCGCGG
TATCATTGCAGCACTGGGGCCAGATGGTAAGCCCTCCCGTATCGTAGTTATCTACACGACGGGGAGTCAG
GCAACTATGGATGAACGAAATAGACAGATCGCTGAGATAGGTGCCTCACTGATTAAGCATTGGTAACCGA
TTCTAGGTGCATTGGCGCAGAAAAAAATGCCTGATGCGACGCTGCGCGTCTTATACTCCCACATATGCCA
GATTCAGCAACGGATACGGCTTCCCCAACTTGCCCACTTCCATACGTGTCCTCCTTACCAGAAATTTATC
CTTAAGATCGTTTAAACTCGACTCTGGCTCTATCGAATCTCCGTCGTTTCGAGCTTACGCGAACAGCCGT
GGCGCTCATTTGCTCGTCGGGCATCGAATCTCGTCAGCTATCGTCAGCTTACCTTTTTGGCAGCGATCGC
GGCTCCCGACATCTTGGACCATTAGCTCCACAGGTATCTTCTTCCCTCTAGTGGTCATAACAGCAGCTTC
AGCTACCTCTCAATTCAAAAAACCCCTCAAGACCCGTTTAGAGGCCCCAAGGGGTTATGCTATCAATCGT
TGCGTTACACACACAAAAAACCAACACACATCCATCTTCGATGGATAGCGATTTTATTATCTAACTGCTG
ATCGAGTGTAGCCAGATCTAGTAATCAATTACGGGGTCATTAGTTCATAGCCCATATATGGAGTTCCGCG
TTACATAACTTACGGTAAATGGCCCGCCTGGCTGACCGCCCAACGACCCCCGCCCATTGACGTCAATAAT
GACGTATGTTCCCATAGTAACGCCAATAGGGACTTTCCATTGACGTCAATGGGTGGAGTATTTACGGTAA
ACTGCCCACTTGGCAGTACATCAAGTGTATCATATGCCAAGTACGCCCCCTATTGACGTCAATGACGGTA
AATGGCCCGCCTGGCATTATGCCCAGTACATGACCTTATGGGACTTTCCTACTTGGCAGTACATCTACGT
ATTAGTCATCGCTATTACCATGCTGATGCGGTTTTGGCAGTACATCAATGGGCGTGGATAGCGGTTTGAC
TCACGGGGATTTCCAAGTCTCCACCCCATTGACGTCAATGGGAGTTTGTTTTGGCACCAAAATCAACGGG
ACTTTCCAAAATGTCGTAACAACTCCGCCCCATTGACGCAAATGGGCGGTAGGCGTGTACGGTGGGAGGT
CTATATAAGCAGAGCTGGTTTAGTGAACCGTCAGATCAGATCTTTGTCGATCCTACCATCCACTCGACAC
ACCCGCCAGCGGCCGC
